Addgene plasmid #228944: pETDuet-1-AtRBX1-T7-HsSKP1-T7-AtCUL1-S
Purpose: Expression AtRBX1-T7, HsSKP1-T7 and AtCUL1-S in in bacterial cells
Depositing lab: Lei Wu. Depositing organization: Lanzhou University. Publication: A Bacterial Platform for Studying Ubiquitination Cascades Anchored by SCF-Type E3 Ubiquitin Ligases. Pu ZX, Wang JL, Li YY, Liang LY, Tan YT, Wang ZH, Li BL, Guo GQ, Wang L, Wu L. Biomolecules. 2024 Sep 25;14(10):1209. doi: 10.3390/biom14101209. PubMed 39456142.
Backbone
  Vector backbone: pETDuet-1
  Vector type: Bacterial Expression
Growth in bacteria
  Bacterial resistance: Ampicillin, 100 μg/mL
  Growth temperature: 37°C
  Growth strain: DH5alpha
  Copy number: Unknown
Gene/Insert 1
  Gene/Insert name: AtRBX1
  Species: A. thaliana (mustard weed)
  Entrez Gene: RBX1 (a.k.a. AT5G20570, ATRBX1, F7C8.160, F7C8_160, HRT1, REGULATOR OF CULLINS-1, RING-BOX 1, RING-box 1, ROC1)
  Tag / fusion protein: T7 (C terminal on insert)
Gene/Insert 2
  Gene/Insert name: HsSKP1
  Species: H. sapiens (human)
  Entrez Gene: SKP1 (a.k.a. AT1G75950, ARABIDOPSIS SKP1 HOMOLOGUE 1, ASK1, ATSKP1, S phase kinase-associated protein 1, SKP1A, T4O12.17, T4O12_17, UFO INTERACTING PROTEIN 1, UIP1)
  Tag / fusion protein: T7 (C terminal on insert)
Gene/Insert 3
  Gene/Insert name: AtCUL1
  Species: A. thaliana (mustard weed)
  Entrez Gene: CUL1 (a.k.a. AT4G02570, ATCUL1, AUXIN RESISTANT 6, AXR6, T10P11.26, T10P11_26, cullin 1)
  Tag / fusion protein: S-Tag (C terminal on backbone)
Terms and licenses: Academic/Nonprofit Terms; Industry Terms: Not Available to Industry
How to cite: pETDuet-1-AtRBX1-T7-HsSKP1-T7-AtCUL1-S was a gift from Lei Wu (Addgene plasmid # 228944 ; http://n2t.net/addgene:228944 ; RRID:Addgene_228944)
