[The description below was written by a language model from this plasmid's Addgene catalogue record and pLannotate feature annotations shown in this document.]
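Description:
pETDuet-1-AtRBX1-T7-HsSKP1-T7-AtCUL1-S is an 8.6 kb bacterial co-expression plasmid built on the pETDuet-1 backbone, designed to produce three core subunits of an SCF-type (SKP1–CUL1–F-box) E3 ubiquitin ligase together in E. coli. It replicates from a ColE1/pBR322-type origin accompanied by the bom region and the rop gene, which moderates copy number, and it also carries an f1 origin. Selection is by ampicillin through the β-lactamase gene. The short tetracycline-resistance fragments annotated in the sequence are non-functional backbone remnants. A lacI gene with its own promoter supplies the lac repressor.

The payload is arranged in two T7 promoter/lac operator units, so expression needs a host that provides T7 RNA polymerase and is induced with IPTG. The first unit has a T7 gene 10 ribosome binding site followed by Arabidopsis thaliana RBX1 (the RING-box subunit that recruits the E2 enzyme) with a C-terminal T7 epitope tag. Human SKP1, the adaptor linking F-box proteins to cullin, follows with its own C-terminal T7 tag. No separate promoter is annotated between these two reading frames, so they appear to be transcribed as one message. The second unit drives Arabidopsis CUL1, the cullin scaffold, fused at its C terminus to the backbone-encoded S-tag and followed by the T7 terminator. The catalogue's gene link for the SKP1 insert lists Arabidopsis ASK1 aliases, but the sequence annotation matches human SKP1, consistent with the construct name.

The plasmid is intended for reconstituting SCF-anchored ubiquitination cascades in bacteria. The F-box protein and the other cascade components are not encoded here and would have to be supplied separately.
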