Features (pLannotate 1.2.2; 25 found; start..end, strand, type, name):
      8..287     -  CDS            TcR (fragment): tetracycline efflux protein; tet; confers resistance to tetracycline
    313..331     +  promoter       T7 promoter: promoter for bacteriophage T7 RNA polymerase
    332..356     +  protein_bind   lac operator: The lac repressor binds to the lac operator to inhibit transcription in E. coli. This inhibition can be relieved by adding lactose or isopropyl-β-D-thiogalactopyranoside (IPTG). lac repressor encoded by lacI
    371..393     +  RBS            RBS: efficient ribosome binding site from bacteriophage T7 gene 10 (Olins and Rangwala, 1989)
    400..825     +  CDS            RBX1A: RBX1A_ARATH - Also known as ROC1. Experimental evidence at protein level: Swiss-Prot protein existence level 1. Component of the SCF (SKP1-CUL1-F-box protein) E3 ubiquitin ligase complex, which mediates the ubiquitination and subsequent proteasomal degradation of target proteins. The SCF complex plays a crucial role in regulating response to auxin and is essential for growth and development. Through the RING-type zinc finger, seems to recruit the E2 ubiquitination enzyme, to the complex and brings it into close proximity to the substrate. Promotes the neddylation of CUL1. From Arabidopsis thal
    844..876     +  CDS            T7 tag (gene 10 leader): leader peptide from bacteriophage T7 gene 10 promotes efficient translation in E. coli
    906..1382    +  CDS            SKP1: SKP1_HUMAN - Also known as EMC19, OCP2, SKP1A, TCEB1L. Experimental evidence at protein level: Swiss-Prot protein existence level 1. Essential component of the SCF (SKP1-CUL1-F-box protein) ubiquitin ligase complex, which mediates the ubiquitination of proteins involved in cell cycle progression, signal transduction and transcription. In the SCF complex, serves as an adapter that links the F-box protein to CUL1. The functional specificity of the SCF complex depends on the F-box protein as substrate recognition component. SCF(BTRC) and SCF(FBXW11) direct ubiquitination of CTNNB1 and participate
   1404..1436    +  CDS            T7 tag (gene 10 leader): leader peptide from bacteriophage T7 gene 10 promotes efficient translation in E. coli
   1514..1532    +  promoter       T7 promoter: promoter for bacteriophage T7 RNA polymerase
   1533..1557    +  protein_bind   lac operator: The lac repressor binds to the lac operator to inhibit transcription in E. coli. This inhibition can be relieved by adding lactose or isopropyl-β-D-thiogalactopyranoside (IPTG). lac repressor encoded by lacI
   1654..3867    +  CDS            CUL1 (sequence withheld): CUL1_ARATH - Experimental evidence at protein level: Swiss-Prot protein existence level 1. Involved in ubiquitination and subsequent proteasomal degradation of target proteins. Regulator of mitotic processes which plays a role during gametogenesis and embryogenesis. Together with SKP1, RBX1 and a F-box protein, it forms a SCF complex. The functional specificity of this complex depends of the type of F-box protein. SCF(UFO) is implicated in floral organ development. SCF(TIR1) is involved in auxin signaling pathway. SCF(COI1) regulates responses to jasmonates. SCF(EID1) and SCF(AFR) are implicat
   3886..3927    +  CDS            S-Tag (fragment): affinity and epitope tag derived from pancreatic ribonuclease A
   3957..3974    +  CDS            SET1 (fragment): solubility-enhancement tag derived from T7 phage gene 10B
   3982..4029    +  terminator     T7 terminator: transcription terminator for bacteriophage T7 RNA polymerase
   4066..4521    +  rep_origin     f1 ori (sequence partly withheld): f1 bacteriophage origin of replication; arrow indicates direction of (+) strand synthesis
   4636..5496    -  CDS            AmpR: β-lactamase; bla; confers resistance to ampicillin, carbenicillin, and related antibiotics
   5497..5589    -  promoter       AmpR promoter: bla
   5670..6258    +  rep_origin     ori: high-copy-number ColE1/pMB1/pBR322/pUC origin of replication
   6444..6583    -  misc_feature   bom: basis of mobility region from pBR322
   6685..6876    -  CDS            rop: Rop protein, which maintains plasmids at low copy number; rop
   6893..7273    +  CDS            YPB1_ECOLX: Protein predicted: Swiss-Prot protein existence level 4. From Escherichia coli.
   7335..7399    -  CDS            TcR (fragment): tetracycline efflux protein; tet; confers resistance to tetracycline
   7414..7435    -  protein_bind   CAP binding site: CAP binding activates transcription in the presence of cAMP. E. coli catabolite activator protein
   7448..8530    -  CDS            lacI: lac repressor; lacI; The lac repressor binds to the lac operator to inhibit transcription in E. coli. This inhibition can be relieved by adding lactose or isopropyl-β-D-thiogalactopyranoside (IPTG).
   8531..8608    -  promoter       lacI promoter: lacI
>Addgene plasmid #228944 | pETDuet-1-AtRBX1-T7-HsSKP1-T7-AtCUL1-S | addgene full sequence | sequence record 499124 | Addgene NGS Result
CGGGATCTCGACGCTCTCCCTTATGCGACTCCTGCATTAGGAAGCAGCCCAGTAGTAGGTTGAGGCCGTT
GAGCACCGCCGCCGCAAGGAATGGTGCATGCAAGGAGATGGCGCCCAACAGTCCCCCGGCCACGGGGCCT
GCCACCATACCCACGCCGAAACAAGCGCTCATGAGCCCGAAGTGGCGAGCCCGATCTTCCCCATCGGTGA
TGTCGGCGATATAGGCGCCAGCAACCGCACCTGTGGCGCCGGTGATGCCGGCCACGATGCGTCCGGCGTA
GAGGATCGAGATCGATCTCGATCCCGCGAAATTAATACGACTCACTATAGGGGAATTGTGAGCGGATAAC
AATTCCCCTCTAGAAATAATTTTGTTTAACTTTAAGAAGGAGATATACCATGGCGACTCTAGACTCCGAC
GTTACCATGATTCCTGCCGGAGAAGCCTCCAGCAGCGTAGCCGCGTCGTCTTCCAACAAGAAAGCTAAGC
GATTCGAAATTAAGAAGTGGAGCGCCGTTGCTCTCTGGGCTTGGGATATCGTTGTTGACAACTGTGCGAT
CTGCAGAAACCACATCATGGATCTTTGTATCGAGTGTCAGGCTAATCAGGCCAGTGCCACAAGTGAAGAG
TGCACTGTAGCTTGGGAGGACGACCAAAATAACTGCAATAAGTATTTCTGTATTCTTGATTGCTCAATGA
AAGATGACCACTTGGAGGGGGTTTGCAATCACGCCTTCCACTTTCACTGCATCAGCAGATGGCTAAAGAC
TCGTCAAGTTTGTCCATTGGATAACAGTGAGTGGGAGTTTCAGAAATATGGTCACAGCCAGGATCCGAAT
TCGATGGCTAGCATGACTGGTGGACAGCAAATGGGTCCATAACCCCGAAAGAAGGAGATATACATATGCC
TTCAATTAAGTTGCAGAGTTCTGATGGAGAGATATTTGAAGTTGATGTGGAAATTGCCAAACAATCTGTG
ACTATTAAGACCATGTTGGAAGATTTGGGAATGGATGATGAAGGAGATGATGACCCAGTTCCTCTACCAA
ATGTGAATGCAGCAATATTAAAAAAGGTCATTCAGTGGTGCACCCACCACAAGGATGACCCTCCTCCTCC
TGAAGATGATGAGAACAAAGAAAAGCGAACAGATGATATCCCTGTTTGGGACCAAGAATTCCTGAAAGTT
GACCAAGGAACACTTTTTGAACTCATTCTGGCTGCAAACTACTTAGACATCAAAGGTTTGCTTGATGTTA
CATGCAAGACTGTTGCCAATATGATCAAGGGGAAAACTCCTGAGGAGATTCGCAAGACCTTCAATATCAA
AAATGACTTTACTGAAGAGGAGGAAGCCCAGGTAGGTAGCACACAGTTTTGTCTTAGCTCGGCGCGCCTG
CAGATGGCTAGCATGACTGGTGGACAGCAAATGGGTGTCGACAAGCTTGCGGCCGCATAATGCTTAAGTC
GAACAGAAAGTAATCGTATTGTACACGGCCGCATAATCGAAATTAATACGACTCACTATAGGGGAATTGT
GAGCGGATAACAATTCCCCATCTTAGTATATTAGTTAAGTATAAGAAGGAGATATACATATGGCAGATCT
CAATTGGATATCGGCCGGCCACGCGATCGCTGACGTCGGTACC
[2214 nt withheld, positions 1654-3867]
GGTACCCTCGAGTCTGGTAAAGAAACCGCTGCTGCGAAATTTGAACGCCAGCACATGGACTCGTCTACTA
GCGCAGCTTAATTAACCTAGGCTGCTGCCACCGCTGAGCAATAACTAGCATAACCCCTTGGGGCCTCTAA
ACGGGTCTTGAGGGGTTTTTTGCTGAAAGGAGGAACTATATCCGGATTGGCGAATGGG
[124 nt withheld, positions 4066-4189]
C
[91 nt withheld, positions 4191-4281]
A
[49 nt withheld, positions 4283-4331]
CCTTTGACGTTGGAGTCCACGTTCTTT
[37 nt withheld, positions 4359-4395]
ACCCTATCTCGGTCTATTCTTTTGATTTATAAGGGATTTTGCCGATTTCGGCCTATTGGTTAAAAAATGA
GCTGATTTAACAAAAATTTAACGCGAATTTTAACAAAATATTAACGTTTACAATTTCTGGCGGCACGATG
GCATGAGATTATCAAAAAGGATCTTCACCTAGATCCTTTTAAATTAAAAATGAAGTTTTAAATCAATCTA
AAGTATATATGAGTAAACTTGGTCTGACAGTTACCAATGCTTAATCAGTGAGGCACCTATCTCAGCGATC
TGTCTATTTCGTTCATCCATAGTTGCCTGACTCCCCGTCGTGTAGATAACTACGATACGGGAGGGCTTAC
CATCTGGCCCCAGTGCTGCAATGATACCGCGAGACCCACGCTCACCGGCTCCAGATTTATCAGCAATAAA
CCAGCCAGCCGGAAGGGCCGAGCGCAGAAGTGGTCCTGCAACTTTATCCGCCTCCATCCAGTCTATTAAT
TGTTGCCGGGAAGCTAGAGTAAGTAGTTCGCCAGTTAATAGTTTGCGCAACGTTGTTGCCATTGCTACAG
GCATCGTGGTGTCACGCTCGTCGTTTGGTATGGCTTCATTCAGCTCCGGTTCCCAACGATCAAGGCGAGT
TACATGATCCCCCATGTTGTGCAAAAAAGCGGTTAGCTCCTTCGGTCCTCCGATCGTTGTCAGAAGTAAG
TTGGCCGCAGTGTTATCACTCATGGTTATGGCAGCACTGCATAATTCTCTTACTGTCATGCCATCCGTAA
GATGCTTTTCTGTGACTGGTGAGTACTCAACCAAGTCATTCTGAGAATAGTGTATGCGGCGACCGAGTTG
CTCTTGCCCGGCGTCAATACGGGATAATACCGCGCCACATAGCAGAACTTTAAAAGTGCTCATCATTGGA
AAACGTTCTTCGGGGCGAAAACTCTCAAGGATCTTACCGCTGTTGAGATCCAGTTCGATGTAACCCACTC
GTGCACCCAACTGATCTTCAGCATCTTTTACTTTCACCAGCGTTTCTGGGTGAGCAAAAACAGGAAGGCA
AAATGCCGCAAAAAAGGGAATAAGGGCGACACGGAAATGTTGAATACTCATACTCTTCCTTTTTCAATCA
TGATTGAAGCATTTATCAGGGTTATTGTCTCATGAGCGGATACATATTTGAATGTATTTAGAAAAATAAA
CAAATAGGTCATGACCAAAATCCCTTAACGTGAGTTTTCGTTCCACTGAGCGTCAGACCCCGTAGAAAAG
ATCAAAGGATCTTCTTGAGATCCTTTTTTTCTGCGCGTAATCTGCTGCTTGCAAACAAAAAAACCACCGC
TACCAGCGGTGGTTTGTTTGCCGGATCAAGAGCTACCAACTCTTTTTCCGAAGGTAACTGGCTTCAGCAG
AGCGCAGATACCAAATACTGTCCTTCTAGTGTAGCCGTAGTTAGGCCACCACTTCAAGAACTCTGTAGCA
CCGCCTACATACCTCGCTCTGCTAATCCTGTTACCAGTGGCTGCTGCCAGTGGCGATAAGTCGTGTCTTA
CCGGGTTGGACTCAAGACGATAGTTACCGGATAAGGCGCAGCGGTCGGGCTGAACGGGGGGTTCGTGCAC
ACAGCCCAGCTTGGAGCGAACGACCTACACCGAACTGAGATACCTACAGCGTGAGCTATGAGAAAGCGCC
ACGCTTCCCGAAGGGAGAAAGGCGGACAGGTATCCGGTAAGCGGCAGGGTCGGAACAGGAGAGCGCACGA
GGGAGCTTCCAGGGGGAAACGCCTGGTATCTTTATAGTCCTGTCGGGTTTCGCCACCTCTGACTTGAGCG
TCGATTTTTGTGATGCTCGTCAGGGGGGCGGAGCCTATGGAAAAACGCCAGCAACGCGGCCTTTTTACGG
TTCCTGGCCTTTTGCTGGCCTTTTGCTCACATGTTCTTTCCTGCGTTATCCCCTGATTCTGTGGATAACC
GTATTACCGCCTTTGAGTGAGCTGATACCGCTCGCCGCAGCCGAACGACCGAGCGCAGCGAGTCAGTGAG
CGAGGAAGCGGAAGAGCGCCTGATGCGGTATTTTCTCCTTACGCATCTGTGCGGTATTTCACACCGCAAT
GGTGCACTCTCAGTACAATCTGCTCTGATGCCGCATAGTTAAGCCAGTATACACTCCGCTATCGCTACGT
GACTGGGTCATGGCTGCGCCCCGACACCCGCCAACACCCGCTGACGCGCCCTGACGGGCTTGTCTGCTCC
CGGCATCCGCTTACAGACAAGCTGTGACCGTCTCCGGGAGCTGCATGTGTCAGAGGTTTTCACCGTCATC
ACCGAAACGCGCGAGGCAGCTGCGGTAAAGCTCATCAGCGTGGTCGTGAAGCGATTCACAGATGTCTGCC
TGTTCATCCGCGTCCAGCTCGTTGAGTTTCTCCAGAAGCGTTAATGTCTGGCTTCTGATAAAGCGGGCCA
TGTTAAGGGCGGTTTTTTCCTGTTTGGTCACTGATGCCTCCGTGTAAGGGGGATTTCTGTTCATGGGGGT
AATGATACCGATGAAACGAGAGAGGATGCTCACGATACGGGTTACTGATGATGAACATGCCCGGTTACTG
GAACGTTGTGAGGGTAAACAACTGGCGGTATGGATGCGGCGGGACCAGAGAAAAATCACTCAGGGTCAAT
GCCAGCGCTTCGTTAATACAGATGTAGGTGTTCCACAGGGTAGCCAGCAGCATCCTGCGATGCAGATCCG
GAACATAATGGTGCAGGGCGCTGACTTCCGCGTTTCCAGACTTTACGAAACACGGAAACCGAAGACCATT
CATGTTGTTGCTCAGGTCGCAGACGTTTTGCAGCAGCAGTCGCTTCACGTTCGCTCGCGTATCGGTGATT
CATTCTGCTAACCAGTAAGGCAACCCCGCCAGCCTAGCCGGGTCCTCAACGACAGGAGCACGATCATGCT
AGTCATGCCCCGCGCCCACCGGAAGGAGCTGACTGGGTTGAAGGCTCTCAAGGGCATCGGTCGAGATCCC
GGTGCCTAATGAGTGAGCTAACTTACATTAATTGCGTTGCGCTCACTGCCCGCTTTCCAGTCGGGAAACC
TGTCGTGCCAGCTGCATTAATGAATCGGCCAACGCGCGGGGAGAGGCGGTTTGCGTATTGGGCGCCAGGG
TGGTTTTTCTTTTCACCAGTGAGACGGGCAACAGCTGATTGCCCTTCACCGCCTGGCCCTGAGAGAGTTG
CAGCAAGCGGTCCACGCTGGTTTGCCCCAGCAGGCGAAAATCCTGTTTGATGGTGGTTAACGGCGGGATA
TAACATGAGCTGTCTTCGGTATCGTCGTATCCCACTACCGAGATGTCCGCACCAACGCGCAGCCCGGACT
CGGTAATGGCGCGCATTGCGCCCAGCGCCATCTGATCGTTGGCAACCAGCATCGCAGTGGGAACGATGCC
CTCATTCAGCATTTGCATGGTTTGTTGAAAACCGGACATGGCACTCCAGTCGCCTTCCCGTTCCGCTATC
GGCTGAATTTGATTGCGAGTGAGATATTTATGCCAGCCAGCCAGACGCAGACGCGCCGAGACAGAACTTA
ATGGGCCCGCTAACAGCGCGATTTGCTGGTGACCCAATGCGACCAGATGCTCCACGCCCAGTCGCGTACC
GTCTTCATGGGAGAAAATAATACTGTTGATGGGTGTCTGGTCAGAGACATCAAGAAATAACGCCGGAACA
TTAGTGCAGGCAGCTTCCACAGCAATGGCATCCTGGTCATCCAGCGGATAGTTAATGATCAGCCCACTGA
CGCGTTGCGCGAGAAGATTGTGCACCGCCGCTTTACAGGCTTCGACGCCGCTTCGTTCTACCATCGACAC
CACCACGCTGGCACCCAGTTGATCGGCGCGAGATTTAATCGCCGCGACAATTTGCGACGGCGCGTGCAGG
GCCAGACTGGAGGTGGCAACGCCAATCAGCAACGACTGTTTGCCCGCCAGTTGTTGTGCCACGCGGTTGG
GAATGTAATTCAGCTCCGCCATCGCCGCTTCCACTTTTTCCCGCGTTTTCGCAGAAACGTGGCTGGCCTG
GTTCACCACGCGGGAAACGGTCTGATAAGAGACACCGGCATACTCTGCGACATCGTATAACGTTACTGGT
TTCACATTCACCACCCTGAATTGACTCTCTTCCGGGCGCTATCATGCCATACCGCGAAAGGTTTTGCGCC
ATTCGATGGTGTC
